>Addgene plasmid #198781 | pCC14 | addgene full sequence | sequence record 391675 | Addgene NGS Result
AAGCTTGCATGCGCGGCCGCACTGACTGGGCCGGCCAGAAGAACTTTTTGTTCGTGGAGTTCCAAATTTT
GACCATGATTTTGAGTCGGAAGAGATGACTTTGAAGACAACATTGGATGGAAAGAACTATAATAATCAGT
TCTTGAATCTAGGAAGAAAGGAGATTATTGGAAAACATCATTCAATGGAATATTTCATTTCTGGAAGAAC
TTTGATTAGATTGGTAAAGAACGAAGGCCAAGAACTATCACGTACAGAATATTATCTGAAACATGGAGAT
TTGCATGTATATGACAAAAGAGGAAACTTAGATTGTACCCGAGTATATCGTTCTCCTACCATCTCTCCTA
TGCTTCAATCCAAAATTCGTCAATTTTAATTTTCATTTGTGACAGAGTTTTGCCTAATGATATTCTATTA
GTCCCCGATTCTTATTTTTAATGTAAAATTCTGTTTTTTTTTTTTCGCTTTCCATGTTTAAATATGTACA
GTTTTTCTATTTTTCTTTTCAATAAAAACCAACAACAAACATTTGAAAATGCATCTCTGTCCAATTTTGA
GTTGAAGTGAATAGGGCGCATTACTGTGTAACCCCACTAACAATTTTAAGGAAAATTCATAACTAAAAGA
GAAAATTTTAAAAAATTAATTTAACAAGCATATTTCAAGACCAAACTCCCATTGACGAAACTTTGCTGAC
GACATTATCTGATTTTTAGTTTTCATTTTTGAGCACTGTAATTATTTTCTTCATTCTTCAGTTTTTTTTC
TCAGCCTTCATTATTCATCCATGCCTCCTCCTCCCACACACCTTTTTCTGTTTATCGATGCTTCTTCCCC
CGTTCATCAACCCATGAATTAAGTGGGCGTGTACCTGTCCGATCGACTGAAAGTCTTTTTCTCTTCATCT
TCTCACTTATTTCATATAAATATCATACTGAGACTGACTCAGTTTTTATTTGAATTTTCTACACTTGTAT
TTCATCATGTCTCTCACCAAGGAGCCTATTCTGGAGCTTGCTGATATGGTAACAGAGGCGCGCCTCTAGA
GGATCCCCGGGATTGGCCAAAGGACCCAAAGGTATGTTTCGAATGATACTAACATAACATAGAACATTTT
CAGGAGGACCCTTGGCTAGGATGGGCCCTAAAAAGAAGCGTAAAGCTAGCATGAAGCTGTTGTCTTCAAT
GGAACAAGCTTGCGACATATGCCGGTTAAAAAAACTCAGGTGCTCGAAGGAAAAGCCCAAGTGTGCCAAG
TGTCTGAAGAACAACTCGGAGTGCCGTTATTCTCCCAAGGCTATGAGGTCCCCACTGACCAGGGCGCATC
TGACAGAGGTAGAATCAAGGTTGGAAAAATTGGAAGATTTGTTTCTGCTCATGTTTCCTCGGGAAAACCT
GGACAGCATTTTGAACATGGACTCTTTGGACGAAGTGAAAGTAATGTTGAAACAATTATATATGCAGGAC
TATGGTGACACGGATGCTGCTATGGATAGCTTGACCCCTATGGAAAATGGCATGTCTGAAGGGCCGAGAA
AACACATGAAGACTGCGACATCATCGCCAAAAGTGGATGAAGATGGAAGCCAAAGTCAGTTGAGTGTATC
GCCGGAATTCCCGCTGCAGTCTGGTGGCGGAGGGGCTCCTAGGGGTTCCGGACGGGCTGACGCATTGGAC
GATTTTGATCTGGATATGCTGGGAAGTGACGCCCTCGATGATTTTGACCTTGACATGCTTGGTTCGGATG
CCCTTGATGACTTTGACCTCGACATGCTCGGCAGTGACGCCCTTGATGATTTCGACCTGGACATGCTGAT
TAACTAAGGTACCGAATTCGCTAGCCGGCCATACAAGTAATCCGGATGATCGACGCCAACGTCGTTGAAT
TTTCAAATTTTAAATACTGAATATTTGTTTTTTTTCCTATTATTTATTTATTCTCTTTGTGTTTTTTTTC
TTGCTTTCTAAAAAATTAATTCAATCCAAATCTAAACATTTTTTTTTCTCTTTCCGTCTCCCAATTCGTA
TTCCGCTCCTCTCATCTGAACACAATGTGCAAGTTTATTTATCTTCTCGCTTTCATTTCATTAGGACGTG
GGGGGAATTGGTGGAAGGGGGAAACACACAAAAGGATGATGGAAATGAAATAAGGACACACAATATGCAA
CAACATTCAATTCAGAAATATGGAGGAAGGTTTAAAAGAAAACATAAAAATATATAGAGGAGGAAGGAAA
ACTAGTAAAAAATAAGCAAAGAAATTAGGCGAACGATGAGAATTGTCCTCGCTTGGGCCCAAAAGGCCTT
TTTTTTTTGGCGCCGACGTCAGGTGGTACTTTTCGGGGAAATGTGCGCGGAACCCCTATTTGTTTATTTT
TCTAAATACATTCAAATATGTATCCGCTCATGAGACAATAACCCTGATAAATGCTTCAATAATATTGAAA
AAGGAAGAGTATGAGTATTCAACATTTCCGTGTCGCCCTTATTCCCTTTTTTGCGGCATTTTGCCTTCCT
GTTTTTGCTCACCCAGAAACGCTGGTGAAAGTAAAAGATGCTGAAGATCAGTTGGGTGCACGAGTGGGTT
ACATCGAACTGGATCTCAACAGCGGTAAGATCCTTGAGAGTTTTCGCCCCGAAGAACGTTTTCCAATGAT
GAGCACTTTTAAAGTTCTGCTATGTGGCGCGGTATTATCCCGTATTGACGCCGGGCAAGAGCAACTCGGT
CGCCGCATACACTATTCTCAGAATGACTTGGTTGAGTACTCACCAGTCACAGAAAAGCATCTTACGGATG
GCATGACAGTAAGAGAATTATGCAGTGCTGCCATAACCATGAGTGATAACACTGCGGCCAACTTACTTCT
GACAACGATCGGAGGACCGAAGGAGCTAACCGCTTTTTTGCACAACATGGGGGATCATGTAACTCGCCTT
GATCGTTGGGAACCGGAGCTGAATGAAGCCATACCAAACGACGAGCGTGACACCACGATGCCTGTAGCAA
TGGCAACAACGTTGCGCAAACTATTAACTGGCGAACTACTTACTCTAGCTTCCCGGCAACAATTAATAGA
CTGGATGGAGGCGGATAAAGTTGCAGGACCACTTCTGCGCTCGGCCCTTCCGGCTGGCTGGTTTATTGCT
GATAAATCTGGAGCCGGTGAGCGTGGGTCTCGCGGTATCATTGCAGCACTGGGGCCAGATGGTAAGCCCT
CCCGTATCGTAGTTATCTACACGACGGGGAGTCAGGCAACTATGGATGAACGAAATAGACAGATCGCTGA
GATAGGTGCCTCACTGATTAAGCATTGGTAACTGTCAGACCAAGTTTACTCATATATACTTTAGATTGAT
TTAAAACTTCATTTTTAATTTAAAAGGATCTAGGTGAAGATCCTTTTTGATAATCTCATGACCAAAATCC
CTTAACGTGAGTTTTCGTTCCACTGAGCGTCAGACCCCGTAGAAAAGATCAAAGGATCTTCTTGAGATCC
TTTTTTTCTGCGCGTAATCTGCTGCTTGCAAACAAAAAAACCACCGCTACCAGCGGTGGTTTGTTTGCCG
GATCAAGAGCTACCAACTCTTTTTCCGAAGGTAACTGGCTTCAGCAGAGCGCAGATACCAAATACTGTTC
TTCTAGTGTAGCCGTAGTTAGGCCACCACTTCAAGAACTCTGTAGCACCGCCTACATACCTCGCTCTGCT
AATCCTGTTACCAGTGGCTGCTGCCAGTGGCGATAAGTCGTGTCTTACCGGGTTGGACTCAAGACGATAG
TTACCGGATAAGGCGCAGCGGTCGGGCTGAACGGGGGGTTCGTGCACACAGCCCAGCTTGGAGCGAACGA
CCTACACCGAACTGAGATACCTACAGCGTGAGCTATGAGAAAGCGCCACGCTTCCCGAAGGGAGAAAGGC
GGACAGGTATCCGGTAAGCGGCAGGGTCGGAACAGGAGAGCGCACGAGGGAGCTTCCAGGGGGAAACGCC
TGGTATCTTTATAGTCCTGTCGGGTTTCGCCACCTCTGACTTGAGCGTCGATTTTTGTGATGCTCGTCAG
GGGGGCGGAGCCTATGGAAAAACGCCAGCAACGCGGCCTTTTTACGGTTCCTGGCCTTTTGCTGGCCTTT
TGCTCACATGTTCTTTCCTGCGTTATCCCCTGATTCTGTGGATAACCGTATTACCGCCTTTGAGTGAGCT
GATACCGCTCGCCGCAGCCGAACGACCGAGCGCAGCGAGTCAGTGAGCGAGGAAGCGGAAGAGCGCCCAA
TACGCAAACCGCCTCTCCCCGCGCGTTGGCCGATTCATTAATGCAGCTGGCACGACAGGTTTCCCGACTG
GAAAGCGGGCAGTGAGCGCAACGCAATTAATGTGAGTTAGCTCACTCATTAGGCACCCCAGGCTTTACAC
TTTATGCTTCCGGCTCGTATGTTGTGTGGAATTGTGAGCGGATAACAATTTCACACAGGAAACAGCTATG
ACCATGATTACGCCAAGCTGTAAGTTTAAACATGATCTTACTAACTAACTATTCTCATTTAAATTTTCAG
AGCTTAAAAATGGCTGAAATCACTCACAACGATGGATACGCTAACAACTTGGAAATGAAAT
Features (pLannotate 1.2.2; 11 found; start..end, strand, type, name):
     38..376     +  CDS            YP76_CAEEL (fragment): Protein predicted: Swiss-Prot protein existence level 4. From Caenorhabditis elegans.
   1044..1061    -  misc_feature   MCS (fragment): pUC18/19 multiple cloning site
   1171..1611    +  CDS            GAL4 (fragment): GAL4_YEAST - Experimental evidence at protein level: Swiss-Prot protein existence level 1. This protein is a positive regulator for the gene expression of the galactose-induced genes such as GAL1, GAL2, GAL7, GAL10, and MEL1 which code for the enzymes used to convert galactose to glucose. It recognizes a 17 base pair sequence in (5'-CGGRNNRCYNYNCNCCG-3') the upstream activating sequence (UAS-G) of these genes. From Saccharomyces cerevisiae (strain ATCC 204508 / S288c) (Baker's yeast).
   1789..1805    +  CDS            VP96 (fragment): 6 tandem repeats of the minimal activation domain of herpes simplex virus VP16 (Cheng et al., 2013)
   2356..2460    +  promoter       AmpR promoter: bla
   2461..3321    +  CDS            AmpR: β-lactamase; bla; confers resistance to ampicillin, carbenicillin, and related antibiotics
   3492..4080    +  rep_origin     ori: high-copy-number ColE1/pMB1/pBR322/pUC origin of replication
   4263..4355    +  CDS            lacI (fragment): lac repressor; lacI; The lac repressor binds to the lac operator to inhibit transcription in E. coli. This inhibition can be relieved by adding lactose or isopropyl-β-D-thiogalactopyranoside (IPTG).
   4368..4389    +  protein_bind   CAP binding site: CAP binding activates transcription in the presence of cAMP. E. coli catabolite activator protein
   4404..4434    +  promoter       lac promoter: promoter for the E. coli lac operon
   4442..4458    +  protein_bind   lac operator: The lac repressor binds to the lac operator to inhibit transcription in E. coli. This inhibition can be relieved by adding lactose or isopropyl-β-D-thiogalactopyranoside (IPTG). lac repressor encoded by lacI
