[The description below was written by a language model from this plasmid's Addgene catalogue record and pLannotate feature annotations shown in this document.]
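Description:
pCC14 is a Caenorhabditis elegans expression plasmid built on the pHW393 backbone. It serves as a neuron-specific "driver" in the cGAL-UAS bipartite expression system. It is maintained in E. coli as a high-copy plasmid through a ColE1/pUC-type origin of replication and selected with ampicillin via the β-lactamase (AmpR) gene and its native promoter. Remnants of pUC-style cloning vector sequence are also annotated, including a lacI fragment, a CAP binding site, the lac promoter and operator, and part of the pUC18/19 multiple cloning site. These have no stated role in the worm.

The payload is recorded as Ptrx-1-GAL4-SK(DBD)-VP64, with an insert size of about 1 kb, consistent with the promoter being the piece cloned into the backbone. The trx-1 promoter from C. elegans is placed upstream of a synthetic transcriptional activator, which fuses a GAL4-type DNA-binding domain to VP64, a tandem array of the minimal herpes simplex virus VP16 activation domain. The feature table supports this layout. A fragment of C. elegans genomic sequence, matched to a predicted worm protein, lies upstream and probably falls within the promoter region. It is followed by a GAL4 DNA-binding-domain fragment and a short match to VP16 repeat sequence. The automated annotation matches the GAL4 fragment to the S. cerevisiae protein, and the record does not explain the "SK" designation. No 3′ UTR is annotated, and the cloning sites are listed as unknown.

According to the record, the construct drives expression specifically in the ASJ sensory neurons. In use, the activator made in those cells binds UAS sites in a separate effector transgene and switches on whatever gene is placed there. This allows ASJ-restricted expression of reporters or functional tools without recloning a promoter for each effector.
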