Addgene plasmid #198781: pCC14
Purpose: Drives specific expression in the ASJ neurons
Depositing lab: Paul Sternberg. Depositing organization: California Institute of Technology. Publication: A cGAL-UAS bipartite expression toolkit for Caenorhabditis elegans sensory neurons. Nava S, Palma W, Wan X, Oh JY, Gharib S, Wang H, Revanna JS, Tan M, Zhang M, Liu J, Chen CH, Lee JS, Perry B, Sternberg PW. Proc Natl Acad Sci U S A. 2023 Dec 19;120(51):e2221680120. doi: 10.1073/pnas.2221680120. Epub 2023 Dec 14. PubMed 38096407.
Backbone
  Vector backbone: pHW393
  Backbone size w/o insert (bp): 3611
  Vector type: Worm Expression
Growth in bacteria
  Bacterial resistance: Ampicillin, 100 μg/mL
  Growth temperature: 37°C
  Growth strain: DH5alpha
  Copy number: High Copy
Gene/Insert
  Gene/Insert name: Ptrx-1-GAL4-SK(DBD)-VP64
  Species: C. elegans (nematode)
  Insert size (bp): 1000
  Cloning method: Restriction Enzyme; 5′ cloning site Unknown (unknown if destroyed); 3′ cloning site Unknown (unknown if destroyed)
Terms and licenses: Academic/Nonprofit Terms; Industry Terms: Not Available to Industry
How to cite: pCC14 was a gift from Paul Sternberg (Addgene plasmid # 198781 ; http://n2t.net/addgene:198781 ; RRID:Addgene_198781)
