>Addgene plasmid #198781 | pCC14 | depositor partial sequence | sequence record 385035 | trx-1 promoter
AGAAGAACTTTTTGTTCGTGGAGTTCCAAATTTTGACCATGATTTTGAGTCGGAAGAGATGACTTTGAAG
ACAACATTGGATGGAAAGAACTATAATAATCAGTTCTTGAATCTAGGAAGAAAGGAGATTATTGGAAAAC
ATCATTCAATGGAATATTTCATTTCTGGAAGAACTTTGATTAGATTGGTAAAGAACGAAGGCCAAGAACT
ATCACGTACAGAATATTATCTGAAACATGGAGATTTGCATGTATATGACAAAAGAGGAAACTTAGATTGT
ACCCGAGTATATCGTTCTCCTACCATCTCTCCTATGCTTCAATCCAAAATTCGTCAATTTTAATTTTCAT
TTGTGACAGAGTTTTGCCTAATGATATTCTATTAGTCCCCGATTCTTATTTTTAATGTAAAATTCTGTTT
TTTTTTTTTCGCTTTCCATGTTTAAATATGTACAGTTTTTCTATTTTTCTTTTCAATAAAAACCAACAAC
AAACATTTGAAAATGCATCTCTGTCCAATTTTGAGTTGAAGTGAATAGGGCGCATTACTGTGTAACCCCA
CTAACAATTTTAAGGAAAATTCATAACTAAAAGAGAAAATTTTAAAAAATTAATTTAACAAGCATATTTC
AAGACCAAACTCCCATTGACGAAACTTTGCTGACGACATTATCTGATTTTTAGTTTTCATTTTTGAGCAC
TGTAATTATTTTCTTCATTCTTCAGTTTTTTTTCTCAGCCTTCATTATTCATCCATGCCTCCTCCTCCCA
CACACCTTTTTCTGTTTATCGATGCTTCTTCCCCCGTTCATCAACCCATGAATTAAGTGGGCGTGTACCT
GTCCGATCGACTGAAAGTCTTTTTCTCTTCATCTTCTCACTTATTTCATATAAATATCATACTGAGACTG
ACTCAGTTTTTATTTGAATTTTCTACACTTGTATTTCATCATGTCTCTCACCAAGGAGCCTATTCTGGAG
CTTGCTGATATGGTAACAGA
